>Addgene plasmid #191603 | E1_pENTR_L1-L4_HD_G1397-DddA11'-C | addgene full sequence | sequence record 379198 | Addgene NGS Result
CGCTCGCCGCAGCCGAACGACCGAGCGCAGCGAGTCAGTGAGCGAGGAAGCGGAAGAGCGCCCAATACGC
AAACCGCCTCTCCCCGCGCGTTGGCCGATTCATTAATGCAGCTGGCACGACAGGTTTCCCGACTGGAAAG
CGGGCAGTGAGCGCAACGCAATTAATACGCGTACCGCTAGCCAGGAAGAGTTTGTAGAAACGCAAAAAGG
CCATCCGTCAGGATGGCCTTCTGCTTAGTTTGATGCCTGGCAGTTTATGGCGGGCGTCCTGCCCGCCACC
CTCCGGGCCGTTGCTTCACAACGTTCAAATCCGCTCCCGGCGGATTTGTCCTACTCAGGAGAGCGTTCAC
CGACAAACAACAGATAAAACGAAAGGCCCAGTCTTCCGACTGAGCCTTTCGTTTTATTTGATGCCTGGCA
GTTCCCTACTCTCGCGTTAACGCTAGCATGGATGTTTTCCCAGTCACGACGTTGTAAAACGACGGCCAGT
CTTAAGCTCGGGCCCCAAATAATGATTTTATTTTGACTGATAGTGACCTGTTCGTTGCAACAAATTGATG
AGCAATGCTTTTTTATAATGCCAACTTTGTACAAAAAAGCAGGCTTTTACCCATACGATGTTCCAGATTA
CGCTGATATCGCCGATCTACGCACGCTCGGCTACAGCCAGCAGCAACAGGAGAAGATCAAACCGAAGGTT
CGTTCGACAGTGGCGCAGCACCACGAGGCACTGGTCGGCCACGGGTTTACACACGCGCACATCGTTGCGT
TAAGCCAACACCCGGCAGCGTTAGGGACCGTCGCTGTCAAGTATCAGGACATGATCGCAGCGTTGCCAGA
GGCGACACACGAAGCGATCGTTGGCGTCGGCAAACAGTGGTCCGGCGCACGCGCTCTGGAGGCCTTGCTC
ACGGTGGCGGGAGAGTTGAGAGGTCCACCGTTACAGTTGGACACAGGCCAACTTCTCAAGATTGCAAAAC
GTGGCGGCGTGACCGCAGTGGAGGCAGTGCATGCATGGCGCAATGCACTGACGGGTGCCCCGCTCAAGGA
GACGGGCGCCGCTACAGGGCGCGTCCCATTCGCCATTCAGGCTGCGCAACTGTTGGGAAGGGCGATCGGT
GCGGGCCTCTTCGCTATTACGCCAGCTGGCGAAAGGGGGATGTGCTGCAAGGCGATTAAGTTGGGTAACG
CCAGGGTTTTCCCAGTCACGACGTTGTAAAACGACGGCCAGTGAGCGCGCGTAATACGACTCACTATAGG
GCGAATTGGGTACCGGGCCCCCCCTCGAGGCCCTCCAGCTTTTGTTCCCTTTAGTGAGGGTTAATTGCGC
GCTTGGCGTAATCATGGTCATAGCTGTTTCCTGTGTGAAATTGTTATCCGCTCACAATTCCACACAACAT
ACGAGCCGGAAGCATAAAGTGTAAAGCCTGGGGTGCCTAATGAGTGAGCTAACTCACATTAATTGCGTTG
CGCTCACTGCCCGCTTTCCACCGGTCGTCTCCACCCCTGAGCAGGTAGTGGCTATTGCATCCCACGACGG
GGGCAGACCCGCACTGGAGTCAATTGTTGCCCAGTTATCTCGCCCTGATCCGGCGTTGGCCGCGTTGACC
AACGACCACCTCGTCGCCTTGGCCTGCCTCGGCGGGCGTCCTGCGCTGGATGCAGTGAAAAAGGGATTGG
GGGGTTCTGCGATTCCAGTTAAGAGAGGAGCTACAGGAGAAACGAAAGTCTTTACTGGGAATTCCAATTC
TCCCAAATCACCGATTAAAGGCGGATGTAGTGGTGGTAGTACCAATCTTTCCGACATTATCGAGAAGGAA
ACAGGTAAACAACTCGTAATCCAAGAAAGCATACTGATGCTTCCTGAAGAGGTTGAAGAGGTCATAGGGA
ACAAACCTGAAAGCGACATTTTGGTTCATACTGCCTATGATGAGTCTACAGATGAGAACGTGATGTTGCT
AACCTCAGATGCACCTGAATACAAGCCATGGGCTTTAGTGATTCAGGATTCGAATGGAGAGAACAAGATC
AAGATGCTCTGATAACTCGAGCGATCCTCTAGACACCCAACTTTTCTATACAAAGTTGGCATTATAAGAA
AGCATTGCTTATCAATTTGTTGCAACGAACAGGTCACTATCAGTCAAAATAAAATCATTATTTGCCATCC
AGCTGCAGGGCGGCCGCCCCTATAGTGAGTCGTATTACATGGTCATAGCTGTTTCCTGGCAGCTCTGGCC
CGTGTCTCAAAATCTCTGATGTTACATTGCACAAGATAAAAATATATCATCATGAACAATAAAACTGTCT
GCTTACATAAACAGTAATACAAGGGGTGTTATGAGCCATATTCAACGGGAAACGTCGAGGCCGCGATTAA
ATTCCAACATGGATGCTGATTTATATGGGTATAAATGGGCTCGCGATAATGTCGGGCAATCAGGTGCGAC
AATCTATCGCTTGTATGGGAAGCCCGATGCGCCAGAGTTGTTTCTGAAACATGGCAAAGGTAGCGTTGCC
AATGATGTTACAGATGAGATGGTCAGACTAAACTGGCTGACGGAATTTATGCCTCTTCCGACCATCAAGC
ATTTTATCCGTACTCCTGATGATGCATGGTTACTCACCACTGCGATCCCCGGAAAAACAGCATTCCAGGT
ATTAGAAGAATATCCTGATTCAGGTGAAAATATTGTTGATGCGCTGGCAGTGTTCCTGCGCCGGTTGCAT
TCGATTCCTGTTTGTAATTGTCCTTTTAACAGCGATCGCGTATTTCGCCTTGCTCAGGCGCAATCACGAA
TGAATAACGGTTTGGTTGATGCGAGTGATTTTGATGACGAGCGTAATGGCTGGCCTGTTGAACAAGTCTG
GAAAGAAATGCATAAACTTTTGCCATTCTCACCGGATTCAGTCGTCACTCATGGTGATTTCTCACTTGAT
AACCTTATTTTTGACGAGGGGAAATTAATAGGTTGTATTGATGTTGGACGAGTCGGAATCGCAGACCGAT
ACCAGGATCTTGCCATCCTATGGAACTGCCTCGGTGAGTTTTCTCCTTCATTACAGAAACGGCTTTTTCA
AAAATATGGTATTGATAATCCTGATATGAATAAATTGCAGTTTCATTTGATGCTCGATGAGTTTTTCTAA
TCAGAATTGGTTAATTGGTTGTAACACTGGCAGAGCATTACGCTGACTTGACGGGACGGCGCAAGCTCAT
GACCAAAATCCCTTAACGTGAGTTACGCGTCGTTCCACTGAGCGTCAGACCCCGTAGAAAAGATCAAAGG
ATCTTCTTGAGATCCTTTTTTTCTGCGCGTAATCTGCTGCTTGCAAACAAAAAAACCACCGCTACCAGCG
GTGGTTTGTTTGCCGGATCAAGAGCTACCAACTCTTTTTCCGAAGGTAACTGGCTTCAGCAGAGCGCAGA
TACCAAATACTGTTCTTCTAGTGTAGCCGTAGTTAGGCCACCACTTCAAGAACTCTGTAGCACCGCCTAC
ATACCTCGCTCTGCTAATCCTGTTACCAGTGGCTGCTGCCAGTGGCGATAAGTCGTGTCTTACCGGGTTG
GACTCAAGACGATAGTTACCGGATAAGGCGCAGCGGTCGGGCTGAACGGGGGGTTCGTGCACACAGCCCA
GCTTGGAGCGAACGACCTACACCGAACTGAGATACCTACAGCGTGAGCTATGAGAAAGCGCCACGCTTCC
CGAAGGGAGAAAGGCGGACAGGTATCCGGTAAGCGGCATGGTCGGAACAGGAGAGCGCACGAGGGAGCTT
CCAGGGGGAAACGCCTGGTATCTTTATAGTCCTGTCGGGTTTCGCCACCTCTGACTTGAGCGTCGATTTT
TGTGATGCTCGTCAGGGGGGCGGAGCCTATGGAAAAACGCCAGCAACGCGGCCTTTTTACGGTTCCTGGC
CTTTTGCTGGCCTTTTGCTCACATGTTCTTTCCTGCGTTATCCCCTGATTCTGTGGATAACCGTATTACC
GCCTTTGAGTGAGCTGATAC
Features (pLannotate 1.2.2; 22 found; start..end, strand, type, name):
      1..56      +  rep_origin     RSF ori (fragment): Plasmids containing the RSF 1030 origin of replication can be propagated in E. coli cells that contain additional plasmids with compatible origins.
     58..150     +  CDS            lacI (fragment): lac repressor; lacI; The lac repressor binds to the lac operator to inhibit transcription in E. coli. This inhibition can be relieved by adding lactose or isopropyl-β-D-thiogalactopyranoside (IPTG).
    205..232     -  terminator     rrnB T2 terminator: transcription terminator T2 from the E. coli rrnB gene
    364..407     +  terminator     rrnB T1 terminator: Escherichia coli rrnB; transcription terminator T1 from the E. coli rrnB gene
    454..490     -  CDS            lacZα (fragment): LacZα fragment of β-galactosidase; lacZ fragment
    506..605     +  protein_bind   attL1: mutant version of attL; recombination site for the Gateway® LR reaction LR Clonase™
    608..634     +  CDS            3xHA (fragment): three tandem HA epitope tags
    644..1054    +  CDS            avrXa10 (fragment): AVX10_XANOO - Experimental evidence at protein level: Swiss-Prot protein existence level 1. Avirulence protein. Induces the hypersensitive response (HR)in rice plants carrying the resistance gene Xa10. Activity depends on the presence of the core repeat domains; replacement with repeat domains from other proteins (AvrBs3 of X.euvesicatoria (AC P14727) or AvrXa7 of this organism) does not elicit the HR. Probably acts as a transcription factor in its host plant (rice) to induce plant resistance or disease. From Xanthomonas oryzae pv. oryzae.
   1056..1074    -  rep_origin     f1 ori (fragment): f1 bacteriophage origin of replication; arrow indicates direction of (+) strand synthesis
   1079..1234    -  CDS            lacZα (fragment): LacZα fragment of β-galactosidase; lacZ fragment
   1242..1260    +  promoter       T7 promoter: promoter for bacteriophage T7 RNA polymerase
   1269..1290    -  misc_feature   MCS (fragment): pBluescript multiple cloning site
   1308..1326    -  promoter       T3 promoter: promoter for bacteriophage T3 RNA polymerase
   1371..1387    -  protein_bind   lac operator: The lac repressor binds to the lac operator to inhibit transcription in E. coli. This inhibition can be relieved by adding lactose or isopropyl-β-D-thiogalactopyranoside (IPTG). lac repressor encoded by lacI
   1395..1425    -  promoter       lac promoter: promoter for the E. coli lac operon
   1440..1461    -  protein_bind   CAP binding site: CAP binding activates transcription in the presence of cAMP. E. coli catabolite activator protein
   1560..1706    +  CDS            avrBs3 (fragment): AVRB3_XANEU - Experimental evidence at protein level: Swiss-Prot protein existence level 1. Avirulence protein. Acts as a transcription factor in C.annuum plants. In susceptible plants lacking the Bs3 resistance gene induces expression of a number of genes, including genes homologous to a family of auxin-induced genes, alpha-expansin genes, pectate lyase, anthocyanidin glucoside rhamnosyl transferase and at least one transcription factor, UPA20. Their expression leads to plant hypertrophy in mesophyll cells, probably mainly mediated by UPA20 (PubMed:17962565). In resistant plants induces the h
   1791..2039    +  CDS            UGI: UNGI_BPPB2 - Experimental evidence at protein level: Swiss-Prot protein existence level 1. This protein binds specifically and reversibly to the host uracil-DNA glycosylase, preventing removal of uracil residues from PBS2 DNA by the host uracil-excision repair system. From Bacillus phage PBS2 (Bacteriophage PBS2).
   2068..2163    -  protein_bind   attL4: mutant version of attL; recombination site for the Gateway® LR reaction LR Clonase™
   2189..2207    -  promoter       T7 promoter: promoter for bacteriophage T7 RNA polymerase
   2341..3150    +  CDS            KanR: aminoglycoside phosphotransferase; aph(3')-Ia; confers resistance to kanamycin in bacteria or G418 (Geneticin®) in eukaryotes
   3297..3885    +  rep_origin     ori: high-copy-number ColE1/pMB1/pBR322/pUC origin of replication
