[The description below was written by a language model from this plasmid's Addgene catalogue record and pLannotate feature annotations shown in this document.]
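Description:
E1_pENTR_L1-L4_HD_G1397-DddA11'-C is a 4.0 kb MultiSite Gateway entry clone used as the first of the entry modules for assembling ptpTALECD_v2, a plastid-genome cytosine base editor for plants. It is maintained in E. coli as a high-copy plasmid through a ColE1/pUC-type origin and selected with kanamycin (KanR, aph(3')-Ia). rrnB T1 and T2 terminators lie upstream of the cassette, as is usual for pENTR-type backbones. The catalogue lists the backbone as "PINII", which the feature table does not clarify. The short hits to RSF ori, lacI and f1 ori are small fragments and are unlikely to be functional elements.

The payload sits between attL1 and attL4, so an LR reaction transfers it, together with other entry clones, into a destination vector. No plant promoter or plastid-targeting sequence is annotated within this module, so these are presumably supplied by other parts of the assembly. The cassette begins with a fragment matching an HA epitope tag, followed by the TALE N-terminal region (annotated by homology to avrXa10). Next comes a lacZα stuffer in reverse orientation, with lac promoter, operator, CAP site and T7/T3 promoters. This stuffer occupies the position between the N- and C-terminal TALE segments, probably as a placeholder for inserting a custom platinum TALE repeat array with blue/white screening, although the record does not say so explicitly.

Downstream are the TALE C-terminal region (avrBs3 homology) and a uracil glycosylase inhibitor (UGI). The unannotated gap between them probably holds the DddA11' half. By name, this is the C-terminal part of the evolved deaminase split at G1397, and "HD" probably denotes the last half-repeat RVD. The construct thus encodes one "hand" of a split-deaminase TALE pair.
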