Addgene plasmid #191603: E1_pENTR_L1-L4_HD_G1397-DddA11'-C
Purpose: ptpTALECD_v2 vector assembly, Entry clone 1 with attL1 and L4
Depositing lab: Shin-ichi Arimura. Depositing organization: The University of Tokyo. Publication: Characterization and development of a plastid genome base editor, ptpTALECD. Nakazato I, Okuno M, Itoh T, Tsutsumi N, Arimura SI. Plant J. 2023 Aug;115(4):1151-1162. doi: 10.1111/tpj.16311. Epub 2023 Jun 2. PubMed 37265080.
Backbone
  Vector backbone: PINII
  Vector type: Other
Growth in bacteria
  Bacterial resistance: Kanamycin, 50 μg/mL
  Growth temperature: 37°C
  Growth strain: DH5alpha
  Copy number: High Copy
Gene/Insert
  Gene/Insert name: C- and N termini of platinum TALEN, a half of the evolved DddA (DddA11′), and a uracil glycosylase inhibitor
  Species: Synthetic
  Cloning method: Ligation Independent Cloning
Terms and licenses: Academic/Nonprofit Terms; Industry Terms: Not Available to Industry
Depositor comments: Multisite Gateway entry vector to express one hand of pTALECD_v2-UGI
How to cite: E1_pENTR_L1-L4_HD_G1397-DddA11'-C was a gift from Shin-ichi Arimura (Addgene plasmid # 191603 ; http://n2t.net/addgene:191603 ; RRID:Addgene_191603)
